>Addgene plasmid #116001 | pSW696 - pATHB-8>> | addgene full sequence | sequence record 227499 | Addgene NGS Result
TTTTTATCCCCGGAAGCCTGTGGATAGAGGGTAGTTATCCACGTGAAACCGCTAATGCCCCGCAAAGCCT
TGATTCACGGGGCTTTCCGGCCCGCTCCAAAAACTATCCACGTGAAATCGCTAATCAGGGTACGTGAAAT
CGCTAATCGGAGTACGTGAAATCGCTAATAAGGTCACGTGAAATCGCTAATCAAAAAGGCACGTGAGAAC
GCTAATAGCCCTTTCAGATCAACAGCTTGCAAACACCCCTCGCTCCGGCAAGTAGTTACAGCAAGTAGTA
TGTTCAATTAGCTTTTCAATTATGAATATATATATCAATTATTGGTCGCCCTTGGCTTGTGGACAATGCG
CTACGCGCACCGGCTCCGCCCGTGGACAACCGCAAGCGGTTGCCCACCGTCGAGCGCCTTTGCCCACAAC
CCGGCGGCCGGCCGCAACAGATCGTTTTATAAATTTTTTTTTTTGAAAAAGAAAAAGCCCGAAAGGCGGC
AACCTCTCGGGCTTCTGGATTTCCGATCCCCGGAATTAGATCTTGGCAGGATATATTGTGGTGTAACGTT
CTCGAACTAGGCTCGGACGAAGTAAGCGGCCGCAACCTTAATTAAACACGGCGCGCCAACAGCGATCGCA
CCAGGTACCACCTGGTCGAAAAATGTATAACAATACGCATGCAAAATTTTCTTTGCGCCAAAGTATTAAA
ATGGCCTGCAACTGTACGGATAAACCAATTTTCAAATGATAATATTTGTATATAATGTTTCTGTATACAG
GGGCGGACCCACGTTAGTCTTGGGTGGGGCATGTGCCCGATACTCAATTCTATAAATCTTATATAAGTTT
GCATTATGTAATTAAAAATGTATTTAGTTTAGTGGTTTTTTACTTAATGGTGCCCCACATTAACCCAAGT
TTAAACCTTGCTGATGTCTTTTTATTGATTTTTTATAACTGTACCCATATAAGATTATTTCCTGGATTAG
CCATCTGTATATTAATAAATCGTTTCCTGTGGTTGTGCGATGCATAACCGTCCAAGAAAGTCGTATATTT
TTAATACATGTGTTAAAATAGGTTTTAAGTGAGAATTTTTTTAACTTGTGGAGTGTGGAGTGTAGAGTGT
AGATGTACATTACCTATATATTTATCCAATTCTGTGTAATAAAGATGTTGGGGCGGCGCCTGCTGCCACA
TACACATTGGATTAGAAGGGCAAAAGAAGTTCTAATAAGGAGCAAACTAATAGCCATGAAAATTATGAAT
TTACCATACTGAAAACAAAGGAATTAAGGTTTTGAATTCAATACTTGTTTTGTTATATATGATGTTGATG
TGACGTATTTGTGCGTTTCTCATAGTGACTTTGAAAGGAAGGCTAAACGAATTTGCAGTAAAAGTAACAG
AAGAAACACTTCAAAATTGAATTAAAATGAAGAAAAAAAAGAATGAGAAAAAGTGAGAAGTGGTGGTTGT
CTGGTATTAAGGGTACTCACTTCTCTCCTTTTCAACACAGCCCGACACACATGTCTCTTTTTTTTTTTTC
ATACACACATTTCTATTTATTAGTTTCCTAAAATAAAAATTATAAAACAAAAAGCACACCCACCCATAAA
CTAAAGCTTTTCTCTCTCATCCCACTACAAATCTTATATACAAGTTTCGCAAATCTTGACTCTTCACGTT
GTGGATCTATCTAGAGAGATAAGTAAGAGAGAGGAAGAGTAAGGAAGAAAGTGGTTGAACTGTAGCAGAG
TCTGAGGTTTGAATCTTGTAGTTCCCATTGAAGCATGCTTCACCGTTTTTTCCGAAGGAAGTTACTCATC
CACTGAGAGAGAAAGAGGGATTTGGAGATAGAGAAAGAAATTTCTCAGATGGGTTTGTGAGAATTCACAG
CAAGAGCAAGAAACTCCTATATCTTCCTTTGCTTCCAGTGACCAGCGTGATCAAAAACAAATATTTTTAC
GGTATCTATAAGAATCCTCCCCTCTTTTTCTTTTTCCTTAAAGAGAATTTTTTTGCATCTTTCTTAGGTT
CCAATAAATATGCAGAAGAAAGTTAAAATTTTTGTACCGTCGTTGAACCTTTTAAAGACCTAATTAAGAG
ACAAGATCATACTAAGCTCATAAATCACTTTCTATTTACACATATATAGGTTATTAATCTTAAACAAGAT
CTATATTTTATCTTTGAGATTTTTCAAGATTTCATCAAGTGTCACGTTCATTCATTGATTACATTTCAAA
TTTCACTAAGAAAGTTAAAACACGGATCTTTTTGAGAATATCAAGAAAGTTCTTTGAAATATACCAAAAG
AAATCAGTACTTTCAAGAATACATAACTTTTTAGGTTGTGTTAAATAATATTTGCTTTTGTAATAAAGGA
ACAAAATTAAATAGAGAGATCGGAGAGGATCAAAGAACACAATGGCTAGTGAAGCTCGAAAAACAAAGAA
AAAAATCAAAGGGATTCAGCAAGCCACTGCAGGAGTCTCACAAGACACTTCGGAAAATCCTAACAAAACA
ATAGTTCCTGCAGCATTACCACAGCTCACCCCTACCTTGGTGTCACTGCTGGAGGTGATTGAACCCGAGG
TGTTGTATGCAGGATATGATAGCTCTGTTCCAGATTCAGCATGGAGAATTATGACCACACTCAACATGTT
AGGTGGGCGTCAAGTGATTGCAGCAGTGAAATGGGCAAAGGCGATACCAGGCTTCAGAAACTTACACCTG
GATGACCAAATGACCCTGCTACAGTACTCATGGATGTTTCTCATGGCATTTGCCCTGGGTTGGAGATCAT
ACAGACAATCAAGTGGAAACCTGCTCTGCTTTGCTCCTGATCTGATTATTAATGAGCAGAGAATGTCTCT
ACCCTGCATGTATGACCAATGTAAACACATGCTGTTTGTCTCCTCTGAATTACAAAGATTGCAGGTATCC
TATGAAGAGTATCTCTGTATGAAAACCTTACTGCTTCTCTCCTCAGTTCCTAAGGAAGGTCTGAAGAGCC
AAGAGTTATTTGATGAGATTCGAATGACTTATATCAAAGAGCTAGGAAAAGCCATCGTCAAAAGGGAAGG
GAACTCCAGTCAGAACTGGCAACGGTTTTACCAACTGACAAAGCTTCTGGACTCCATGCATGAGGTGGTT
GAGAATCTCCTTACCTACTGCTTCCAGACATTTTTGGATAAGACCATGAGTATTGAATTCCCAGAGATGT
TAGCTGAAATCATCACTAATCAGATACCAAAATATTCAAATGGAAATATCAAAAAGCTTCTGTTTCATCA
AAAATCTACTAGCAAACCGGTAACGTTATACGACGTCGCTGAATACGCCGGCGTTTCTCATCAAACCGTT
TCTAGAGTGGTTAACCAGGCTTCACATGTTAGCGCTAAAACCCGGGAAAAAGTTGAAGCTGCCATGGCTG
AGCTCAACTACATCCCGAACCGTGTTGCGCAGCAGCTGGCTGGTAAACAAAGCTTGCTGATCGGTGTCGC
GACCTCGAGCTTGGCCCTGCACGCGCCGTCGCAAATTGTCGCGGCGATTAAATCTCGCGCCGATCAACTG
GGTGCCAGCGTGGTGGTGTCGATGGTAGAACGAAGCGGCGTCGAAGCCTGTAAAGCGGCGGTGCACAATC
TTCTCGCGCAACGCGTCAGTGGGCTGATCATTAACTATCCGCTGGATGACCAGGATGCCATTGCTGTGGA
AGCTGCCTGCACTAATGTTCCGGCGTTATTTCTTGATGTCTCTGACCAGACACCCATCAACAGTATTATT
TTCTCCCATGAAGACGGTACGCGACTGGGCGTGGAGCATCTGGTCGCATTGGGTCACCAGCAAATCGCGC
TGTTAGCGGGCCCATTAAGTTCTGTCTCGGCGCGTCTGCGTCTGGCTGGCTGGCATAAATATCTCACTCG
CAATCAAATTCAGCCGATAGCGGAACGGGAAGGCGACTGGAGTGCCATGTCCGGTTTTCAACAAACCATG
CAAATGCTGAATGAGGGCATCGTTCCCACTGCGATGCTGGTTGCCAACGATCAGATGGCGCTGGGCGCAA
TGCGCGCCATTACCGAGTCCGGGCTGCGCGTTGGTGCGGATATCTCGGTAGTGGGATACGACGATACCGA
AGACAGCTCATGTTATATCCCGCCGTTAACCACCATCAAACAGGATTTTCGCCTGCTGGGGCAAACCAGC
GTGGACCGCTTGCTGCAACTCTCTCAGGGCCAGGCGGTGAAGGGCAATCAGCTGTTGCCCGTCTCACTGG
TGAAAAGAAAAACCACTAGTGGATCGGAATTCGCCAATTTTAATCAAAGTGGGAATATTGCTGATAGCTC
ATTGTCCTTCACTTTCACTAACAGTAGCAACGGTCCGAACCTCATAACAACTCAAACAAATTCTCAAGCG
CTTTCACAACCAATTGCCTCCTCTAACGTTCATGATAACTTCATGAATAATGAAATCACGGCTAGTAAAA
TTGATGATGGTAATAATTCAAAACCACTGTCACCTGGTTGGACGGACCAAACTGCGTATAACGCGTTTGG
AATCACTACAGGGATGTTTAATACCACTACAATGGATGATGTATATAACTATCTATTCGATGATGAAGAT
ACCCCACCAAACCCAAAAAAAGAGTAACTGCAAAGCTTTCGTTCGTATCATCGGTTTCGACAACGTTCGT
CAAGTTCAATGCATCAGTTTCATTGCGCACACACCAGAATCCTACTGAGTTTGAGTATTATGGCATTGGG
AAAACTGTTTTTCTTGTACCATTTGTTGTGCTTGTAATTTACTGTGTTTTTTATTCGGTTTTCGCTATCG
AACTGTGAAATGGAAATGGATGGAGAAGAGTTAATGAATGATATGGTCCTTTTGTTCATTCTCAAATTAA
TATTATTTGTTTTTTCTCTTATTTGTTGTGTGTTGAATTTGAAATTATAAGAGATATGCAAACATTTTGT
TTTGAGTAAAAATGTGTCAAATCGTGGCCTCTAATGACCGAAGTTAATATGAGGAGTAAAACACTTGTAG
TTGTACCATTATGCTTATTCACTAGGCAACAAATATATTTTCAGACCTAGAAAAGCTGCAAATGTTACTG
AATACAAGTATGTCCTCTTGTGTTTTAGACATTTATGAACTTTCCTTTATGTAATTTTCCAGAATCCTTG
TCAGATTCTAATCATTGCTTTATAATTATAGTTATACTCATGGATTTGTAGTTGAGTATGAAAATATTTT
TTAATGCATTTTATGACTTGCCAATTGATTGACAACATGCATCAATCGACTATGAGTAGGCAAGATGTTC
TGTAGGGGCTATGATGCCTGGTCACAACCTATGCATATGTCGAGCTCAAGAAATCTAGAAAGAAGAAAGG
GAAGAGAAAGAATTGTGAGCGCTCACAATTGAAAGACTAGAAAGAAGAAAGGGAAGAGAAAGAATTGTGA
GCGCTCACAATTGAAAGACTAGAAAGAAGAAAGGGAAGAGAAAGAATTGTGAGCGCTCACAATTGAAAGA
CTAGAAAGAAGAAAGGGAAGAGAAAGAATTGTGAGCGCTCACAATTGAAAGACTAGAAAGAAGAAAGGGA
AGAGAAAGAATTGTGAGCGCTCACAATTGAAAGACTAGAAAGAAGAAAGGGAAGAGAAAGAATTGTGAGC
GCTCACAATTGAAAGACTAGTGGATCGATCTTCGCAAGACCCTTCCTCTATATAAGGAAGTTCATTTCAT
TTGGAGAGGACGAACAATGAAAGCCTTCACACTCGCTCTCTTCTTAGCTCTTTCCCTCTATCTCCTGCCC
AATCCAGCCACTAGTGGCTCAACAATGGTGAGCAAGGGCGAGGAGCTGTTCACCGGGGTGGTGCCCATCC
TGGTCGAGCTGGACGGCGACGTAAACGGCCACAAGTTCAGCGTGTCCGGCGAGGGCGAGGGCGATGCCAC
CTACGGCAAGCTGACCCTGAAGTTCATCTGCACCACCGGCAAGCTGCCCGTGCCCTGGCCCACCCTCGTG
ACCACCCTGTCCTGGGGCGTGCAGTGCTTCGCCCGCTACCCCGACCACATGAAGCAGCACGACTTCTTCA
AGTCCGCCATGCCCGAAGGCTACGTCCAGGAGCGCACCATCTTCTTCAAGGACGACGGCAACTACAAGAC
CCGCGCCGAGGTGAAGTTCGAGGGCGACACCCTGGTGAACCGCATCGAGCTGAAGGGCATCGACTTCAAG
GAGGACGGCAACATCCTGGGGCACAAGCTGGAGTACAACTACTTTAGCGACAACGTCTATATCACCGCCG
ACAAGCAGAAGAACGGCATCAAGGCCAACTTCAAGATCCGCCACAACATCGAGGACGGCGGCGTGCAGCT
CGCCGACCACTACCAGCAGAACACCCCCATCGGCGACGGCCCCGTGCTGCTGCCCGACAACCACTACCTG
AGCACCCAGTCCAAGCTGAGCAAAGACCCCAACGAGAAGCGCGATCACATGGTCCTGCTGGAGTTCGTGA
CCGCCGCCGGGATCACTCTCGGCATGGACGAGCTGTACAAGTCAGGTCATGATGAGCTTTAGCTGCATCT
CGTCTCTGTTATGCTTAAGAAGTTCAATGTTTCGTTTCATGTAAAACTTTGGTGGTTTGTGTTTTGGGGC
CTTGTATAATCCCTGATGAATAAGTGTTCTACTATGTTTCCGTTCCTGTTATCTCTTTCTTTCTAATGAC
AAGTCGAACTTCTTCTTTATCATCGCTTCGTTTTTATTATCTGTGCTTCTTTTGTTTAATACGCCTGCAA
AGTGACTCGACTCTGTTTAGTGCAGTTCTGCGAAACTTGTAAATAGTCCAATTGTTGGCCTCTAGTAATA
GATGTAGCGAAAGTGTTGAGCTGTTGGGTTCTAAGGATGGCTTGAACATGTTAATCTTTTAGGTTCTGAG
TATGATGAACATTCGTTGTTGCTAAGAAATGCCTGTAATGTCCCACAAATGTAGAAAATGGTTCGTACCT
TTGTCCAAGCATTGATATGTCTGATGAGAGGAAACTGCAAGATACTGAGCTTGGTTTAACGAAGGAGAGG
CAGTTTCTTCCTTCCAAAGCATTTCATTTGACAATGCCTTGATCATCTTAAGTAGAGTTTCTGTTGTGGA
AAGTTTGAAACTTTGAAGAAACGACTCTCAAGTAAATTGATGATCACAAGTGAAAGTGTATGTTACTAGG
ATCCTTTTCAAATCAGTGCGCAAGACGTGACGTAAGTATCCGAGTCAGTTTTTATTTTTCTACTAATTTG
GTCGTTTATTTCGGCGTGTAGGACATGGCAACCGGGCCTGAATTTCGCGGGTATTCTGTTTCTATTCCAA
CTTTTTCTTGATCCGCAGCCATTAACGACTTTTGAATAGATACGCTGACACGCCAAGCCTCGCTAGTCAA
AAGTGTACCAAACAACGCTTTACAGCAAGAACGGAATGCGCGTGACGCTCGCGGTGACGCCATTTCGCCT
TTTCAGAAATGGATAAATAGCCTTGCTTCCTATTATATCTTCCCAAATTACCAATACATTACACTAGCAT
CTGAATTTCATAACCAATCTCGATACACCAAATCGCCATGGCTTCTATGATATCCTCTTCAGCTGTGACT
ACAGTCAGCCGTGCTTCTACGGTGCAATCGGCCGCGGTGGCTCCATTCGGCGGCCTCAAATCCATGACTG
GATTCCCAGTTAAGAAGGTCAACACTGACATTACTTCCATTACAAGCAATGGTGGAAGAGTAAAGTGCAT
GGTGACGGTGTTCGGCATTCTGAATCTCACCGAGGACTCCTTCTTCGATGAGAGCCGGCGGCTAGACCCC
GCCGGCGCTGTCACCGCGGCGATCGAAATGCTGCGAGTCGGATCAGACGTCGTGGATGTCGGACCGGCCG
CCAGCCATCCGGACGCGAGGCCTGTATCGCCGGCCGATGAGATCAGACGTATTGCGCCGCTCTTAGACGC
CCTGTCCGATCAGATGCACCGTGTTTCAATCGACAGCTTCCAACCGGAAACCCAGCGCTATGCGCTCAAG
CGCGGCGTGGGCTACCTGAACGATATCCAAGGATTTCCTGACCCTGCGCTCTATCCCGATATTGCTGAGG
CGGACTGCAGGCTGGTGGTTATGCACTCAGCGCAGCGGGATGGCATCGCCACCCGCACCGGTCACCTTCG
ACCCGAAGACGCGCTCGACGAGATTGTGCGGTTCTTCGAGGCGCGGGTTTCCGCCTTGCGACGGAGCGGG
GTCGCTGCCGACCGGCTCATCCTCGATCCGGGGATGGGATTTTTCTTGAGCCCCGCACCGGAAACATCGC
TGCACGTGCTGTCGAACCTTCAAAAGCTGAAGTCGGCGTTGGGGCTTCCGCTACTTGTCTCGGTGTCGCG
GAAATCCTTCTTGGGCGCCACCGTTGGCCTTCCTGTAAAGGATCTGGGTCCAGCGAGCCTTGCGGCGGAA
CTTCACGCGATCGGCAATGGCGCTGACTACGTCCGCACCCACGCGCCTGGAGATCTGCGAAGCGCAATCA
CCATCTCGGAAACCCTCGCGAAATTTCGCAGTCGCGACGCCAGAGACAGAGGGTTAGATCATGCCTAGCT
TGGCTGCAGGTCGACCTGCAGGCATGCCCGCTGAAATCACCAGTCTCTCTCTACAAATCTATCTCTCTCT
ATAATAATGTGTGAGTAGTTCCCAGATAAGGGAATTAGGGTTCTTATAGGGTTTCGCTCATGTGTTGAGC
ATATAAGAAACCCTTAGTATGTATTTGTATTTGTAAAATACTTCTATCAATAAAATTTCTAATTCCTAAA
ACCAAAATCCAGGGGTACCGTATTCTAGACCAAGCATGCACAGCTGGCGTTCTCAGCCAGATCCCCTTGA
CAGGATATATTGGCGGGTAAACTAAGTCGCTGTATGTGTTTGTTTGAGATCTCATGTGAGCAAAAGGCCA
GCAAAAGGCCAGGAACCGTAAAAAGGCCGCGTTGCTGGCGTTTTTCCATAGGCTCCGCCCCCCTGACGAG
CATCACAAAAATCGACGCTCAAGTCAGAGGTGGCGAAACCCGACAGGACTATAAAGATACCAGGCGTTTC
CCCCTGGAAGCTCCCTCGTGCGCTCTCCTGTTCCGACCCTGCCGCTTACCGGATACCTGTCCGCCTTTCT
CCCTTCGGGAAGCGTGGCGCTTTCTCATAGCTCACGCTGTAGGTATCTCAGTTCGGTGTAGGTCGTTCGC
TCCAAGCTGGGCTGTGTGCACGAACCCCCCGTTCAGCCCGACCGCTGCGCCTTATCCGGTAACTATCGTC
TTGAGTCCAACCCGGTAAGACACGACTTATCGCCACTGGCAGCAGCCACTGGTAACAGGATTAGCAGAGC
GAGGTATGTAGGCGGTGCTACAGAGTTCTTGAAGTGGTGGCCTAACTACGGCTACACTAGAAGAACAGTA
TTTGGTATCTGCGCTCTGCTGAAGCCAGTTACCTTCGGAAGAAGAGTTGGTAGCTCTTGATCCGGCAAAC
AAACCACCGCTGGTAGCGGTGGTTTTTTTGTTTGCAAGCAGCAGATTACGCGCAGAAAAAAAGGATCTCA
AGAAGATCCTTTGATCTTTTCTACGGGGTCTGACGCTCAGTGGAACGAAAACTCACGTTAAGGGATTTTG
GTCATGAGATTATCAAAAAGGATCTTCACCTAGATCCTTTTAAATTAAAAATGAAGTTTTAAATCAATCT
AAAGTATATATGTGTAACATTGGTCTAGTGATTATTTGCCGACTACCTTGGTGATCTCGCCTTTCACGTA
GTGAACAAATTCTTCCAACTGATCTGCGCGCGAGGCCAAGCGATCTTCTTGTCCAAGATAAGCCTGCCTA
GCTTCAAGTATGACGGGCTGATACTGGGCCGGCAGGCGCTCCATTGCCCAGTCGGCAGCGACATCCTTCG
GCGCGATTTTGCCGGTTACTGCGCTGTACCAAATGCGGGACAACGTAAGCACTACATTTCGCTCATCGCC
AGCCCAGTCGGGCGGCGAGTTCCATAGCGTTAAGGTTTCATTTAGCGCCTCAAATAGATCCTGTTCAGGA
ACCGGATCAAAGAGTTCCTCCGCCGCTGGACCTACCAAGGCAACGCTATGTTCTCTTGCTTTTGTCAGCA
AGATAGCCAGATCAATGTCGATCGTGGCTGGCTCGAAGATACCTGCAAGAATGTCATTGCGCTGCCATTC
TCCAAATTGCAGTTCGCGCTTAGCTGGATAACGCCACGGAATGATGTCGTCGTGCACAACAATGGTGACT
TCTACAGCGCGGAGAATCTCGCTCTCTCCAGGGGAAGCCGAAGTTTCCAAAAGGTCGTTGATCAAAGCTC
GCCGCGTTGTTTCATCAAGCCTTACGGTCACCGTAACCAGCAAATCAATATCACTGTGTGGCTTCAGGCC
GCCATCCACTGCGGAGCCGTACAAATGTACGGCCAGCAACGTCGGTTCGAGATGGCGCTCGATGACGCCA
ACTACCTCTGATAGTTGAGTCGATACTTCGGCGATCACCGCTTCCCTCATAACACCCCTTGTATTACTGT
TTATGTAAGCAGACAGTTTTATTGTTCATGATGATATATTTTTATCTTGTGCAATGTAACATCAGAGATT
TTGAGACACAACGTGGCTTTGTTGAATAAATCGAACTTTTGCTGAGTTGAAGGATCAGATCACGCATCTT
CCCGACAACGCAGACCGTTCCGTGGCAAAGCAAAAGTTCAAAATCACCAACTGGTCCACCTACAACAAAG
CTCTCATCAACCGTGGCTCCCTCACTTTCTGGCTGGATGATGGGGCGATTCAGGCGATCCCCATCCAACA
GCCCGCCGTCGAGCGGGCT
Features (pLannotate 1.2.2; 24 found; start..end, strand, type, name):
    534..556     +  misc_feature   LB T-DNA repeat: left border repeat from nopaline C58 T-DNA (truncated)
   2422..3294    +  CDS            Nr3c1 (fragment): GCR_RAT - Also known as Grl. Experimental evidence at protein level: Swiss-Prot protein existence level 1. [Isoform A]: Has transcriptional activation and repression activity. Mediates glucocorticoid-induced apoptosis. Promotes accurate chromosome segregation during mitosis. May act as a tumor suppressor. May play a negative role in adipogenesis through the regulation of lipolytic and antilipogenic gene expression. From Rattus norvegicus (Rat).
   3304..4287    +  CDS            lacI (fragment): LACI_ECOLI - Experimental evidence at protein level: Swiss-Prot protein existence level 1. Repressor of the lactose operon. Binds allolactose as an inducer. From Escherichia coli (strain K12).
   4303..4647    +  CDS            GAL4 activation domain: activation domain of the GAL4 transcriptional activator; Saccharomyces cerevisiae GAL4 (truncated)
   4654..5295    +  terminator     E9 terminator: terminator and polyadenylation signal from the pea rbcS-E9 gene
   5401..5420    -  protein_bind   lac operator (symmetric): The lac repressor binds to the lac operator to inhibit transcription in E. coli. This inhibition can be relieved by adding lactose or isopropyl-β-D-thiogalactopyranoside (IPTG). The symmetric lac operator was optimized for tight binding of lac repressor. lac repressor encoded by lacI
   5453..5472    -  protein_bind   lac operator (symmetric): The lac repressor binds to the lac operator to inhibit transcription in E. coli. This inhibition can be relieved by adding lactose or isopropyl-β-D-thiogalactopyranoside (IPTG). The symmetric lac operator was optimized for tight binding of lac repressor. lac repressor encoded by lacI
   5505..5524    -  protein_bind   lac operator (symmetric): The lac repressor binds to the lac operator to inhibit transcription in E. coli. This inhibition can be relieved by adding lactose or isopropyl-β-D-thiogalactopyranoside (IPTG). The symmetric lac operator was optimized for tight binding of lac repressor. lac repressor encoded by lacI
   5557..5576    -  protein_bind   lac operator (symmetric): The lac repressor binds to the lac operator to inhibit transcription in E. coli. This inhibition can be relieved by adding lactose or isopropyl-β-D-thiogalactopyranoside (IPTG). The symmetric lac operator was optimized for tight binding of lac repressor. lac repressor encoded by lacI
   5609..5628    -  protein_bind   lac operator (symmetric): The lac repressor binds to the lac operator to inhibit transcription in E. coli. This inhibition can be relieved by adding lactose or isopropyl-β-D-thiogalactopyranoside (IPTG). The symmetric lac operator was optimized for tight binding of lac repressor. lac repressor encoded by lacI
   5661..5680    -  protein_bind   lac operator (symmetric): The lac repressor binds to the lac operator to inhibit transcription in E. coli. This inhibition can be relieved by adding lactose or isopropyl-β-D-thiogalactopyranoside (IPTG). The symmetric lac operator was optimized for tight binding of lac repressor. lac repressor encoded by lacI
   5704..5750    +  promoter       minimal CaMV 35S promoter: minimal 35S promoter from cauliflower mosaic virus
   5757..5825    +  CDS            SPOR1_IPOBA (fragment): Experimental evidence at transcript level: Swiss-Prot protein existence level 2. Major tuberous root protein. From Ipomoea batatas (Sweet potato) (Convolvulus batatas).
   5835..6551    +  CDS            mTurquoise2: mTurquoise2 is a basic (constitutively fluorescent) cyan fluorescent protein published in 2012, derived from Aequorea victoria. It is reported to be a rapidly-maturing monomer with very low acid sensitivity.
   7215..7595    +  promoter       MAS promoter: mannopine synthase promoter (Velten et al., 1984)
   7598..7771    +  CDS            RBCS.3A (fragment): RBS3_PEA - Experimental evidence at protein level: Swiss-Prot protein existence level 1. RuBisCO catalyzes two reactions: the carboxylation of D- ribulose 1,5-bisphosphate, the primary event in carbon dioxide fixation, as well as the oxidative fragmentation of the pentose substrate. Both reactions occur simultaneously and in competition at the same active site. Although the small subunit is not catalytic it is essential for maximal activity (Probable). Binds to abscisic acid (ABA); only half of the possible binding sites are occupied in the crystal; and there are indications this is a low affi
   7769..8605    +  CDS            sulI: DHP1_CORGT - Protein inferred from homology: Swiss-Prot protein existence level 3. Catalyzes the condensation of para-aminobenzoate (pABA) with 6-hydroxymethyl-7,8-dihydropterin diphosphate (DHPt-PP) to form 7,8- dihydropteroate (H2Pte), the immediate precursor of folate derivatives. From Corynebacterium glutamicum (Brevibacterium saccharolyticum).
   8620..8637    +  misc_feature   MCS (fragment): pUC18/19 multiple cloning site
   8676..8832    +  polyA_signal   CaMV poly(A) signal (fragment): cauliflower mosaic virus polyadenylation signal
   8888..8912    +  misc_feature   RB T-DNA repeat: right border repeat from nopaline C58 T-DNA
   9003..9591    -  rep_origin     ori: high-copy-number ColE1/pMB1/pBR322/pUC origin of replication
   9765..10550   -  CDS            aadA: S3AD_SHIFL - Experimental evidence at protein level: Swiss-Prot protein existence level 1. Mediates bacterial resistance to the antibiotics streptomycin and spectinomycin. From Shigella flexneri.
  10735..10836   +  CDS            TRA2_ECOLX (fragment): Protein predicted: Swiss-Prot protein existence level 4. Required for transposition of transposon Tn903. From Escherichia coli.
  10841..407     +  rep_origin     pSa ori (across the origin): origin of replication from bacterial plasmid pSa
