[The description below was written by a language model from this plasmid's Addgene catalogue record and pLannotate feature annotations shown in this document.]
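Description:
pSW696 - pATHB-8>> is a plant expression T-DNA binary vector assembled by the GreenGate method in the Z001 destination backbone. It serves as a tissue-specific, dexamethasone-inducible "driver line" construct for Arabidopsis thaliana. The backbone carries a high-copy ColE1/pUC-type origin for E. coli, a pSa origin of the kind used in pGreen-type binary vectors for replication in Agrobacterium, and aadA conferring spectinomycin resistance. Nopaline-type left and right border repeats flank the roughly 8.2 kb payload, which combines two sets of A–F GreenGate modules joined through F-H and H-A adapters.

The first transcription unit places the chimeric transcription factor GR-LhG4 under the Arabidopsis ATHB-8 promoter, which the feature table does not annotate but which presumably occupies the unannotated region upstream of the coding sequence. GR-LhG4 appears in the table as a rat glucocorticoid receptor fragment fused to a lacI fragment and the GAL4 activation domain, ended by the pea rbcS-E9 terminator. The second unit is the pOp6 reporter: six symmetric lac operators upstream of a minimal CaMV 35S promoter drive mTurquoise2. The cyan fluorescent protein carries an N-terminal ER signal peptide (matched to sweet potato sporamin) and a C-terminal HDEL retention signal, with a UBQ10 terminator according to the record. In the LhG4/pOp system, dexamethasone releases GR-LhG4 to enter the nucleus, bind the operators and activate transcription only in cells where the ATHB-8 promoter is active, so ER-localised fluorescence reports the induced domain.

Plant selection comes from a sulfadiazine resistance cassette consisting of the MAS promoter, an RbcS transit peptide fused to sulI, and a CaMV poly(A) signal. Such driver lines are intended to trans-activate pOp-controlled effector genes in an inducible, cell type-specific manner.
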