Addgene plasmid #116001: pSW696 - pATHB-8>>
Purpose: destination vector for GreenGate cloning method, contains 2x a set of modules from A-F, "Driver line", tissues-specific promoter, Dex-inducible mTurquoise2 expression
Depositing lab: Sebastien Wolf. Depositing organization: Universitaet Heidelberg. Publication: A Comprehensive Toolkit for Inducible, Cell Type-Specific Gene Expression in Arabidopsis. Schurholz AK, Lopez-Salmeron V, Li Z, Forner J, Wenzl C, Gaillochet C, Augustin S, Vilches-Barro A, Fuchs M, Gebert M, Lohmann JU, Greb T, Wolf S. Plant Physiol. 2018 Jul 19. pii: pp.18.00463. doi: 10.1104/pp.18.00463. PubMed 30026289.
Backbone
  Vector backbone: Z001
  Vector type: Plant Expression
  Selectable markers: Sulfadiazine, mTurquoise
Growth in bacteria
  Bacterial resistance: Spectinomycin, 50 μg/mL
  Growth temperature: 37°C
  Growth strain: NEB Stable
  Copy number: High Copy
Gene/Insert
  Gene/Insert name: pATHB-8:GR-LhG4:tRBCS:F-H adapter-H-A adapter::pOp6:SP(ER)-mTurquoise2-HDEL:tUBQ10::SulfR
  Species: A. thaliana (mustard weed)
  Insert size (bp): 8205
  Tag / fusion protein: SP(ER) (N terminal on insert); HDEL (C terminal on insert)
  Cloning method: Restriction Enzyme; 5′ cloning site Unknown (unknown if destroyed); 3′ cloning site Unknown (unknown if destroyed)
Terms and licenses: Academic/Nonprofit Terms; Industry Terms: Not Available to Industry
How to cite: pSW696 - pATHB-8>> was a gift from Sebastien Wolf (Addgene plasmid # 116001)
