>Addgene plasmid #116001 | pSW696 - pATHB-8>> | addgene partial sequence | sequence record 350691 | C-ter-GFP 5'-CTCCTCGCCCTTGCTCAC-3'
AGAGGGAAGAGCTAAGAAGAGAGCGAGTGTGAAGGCTTTCATTGTTCGTCCTCTCCAAATGAAATGAACT
TCCTTATATAGAGGAAGGGTCTTGCGAAGATCGATCCACTAGTCTTTCAATTGTGAGCGCTCACAATTCT
TTCTCTTCCCTTTCTTCTTTCTAGTCTTTCAATTGTGAGCGCTCACAATTCTTTCTCTTCCCTTTCTTCT
TTCTAGTCTTTCAATTGTGAGCGCTCACAATTCTTTCTCTTCCCTTTCTTCTTTCTAGTCTTTCAATTGT
GAGCGCTCACAATTCTTTCTCTTCCCTTTCTTCTTTCTAGTCTTTCAATTGTGAGCGCTCACAATTCTTT
CTCTTCCCTTTCTTCTTTCTAGACTTTCATATGTCAACGTACACAATTGTTGCTCCTCGCTTTCATCTCC
CTGGATTTACATATCACGAAATATGAATGGGTTGAGACCAGGCGTCATTCCCCTGACAAAACATCT
